LOCUS       Exported 8138 bp ds-DNA circular SYN 12-MAY-2021
DEFINITION  Staphylococcus aureus (SaCas9) conjugated with GFP.
ACCESSION   .
VERSION     .
KEYWORDS    pX601-GFP
SOURCE      synthetic DNA construct
  ORGANISM  synthetic DNA construct
REFERENCE   1 (bases 1 to 8138)
  AUTHORS   Ye L, Wang J, Tan Y, Beyer AI, Xie F, Muench MO, Kan YW
  TITLE     Genome editing using CRISPR-Cas9 to create the HPFH genotype in
            HSPCs: An approach for treating sickle cell disease and
            beta-thalassemia.
  JOURNAL   Proc Natl Acad Sci U S A. 2016 Sep 20;113(38):10661-5. doi:
            10.1073/pnas.1612075113. Epub 2016 Sep 6.
  PUBMED    27601644
REFERENCE   2 (bases 1 to 8138)
  AUTHORS   .
  TITLE     Direct Submission
  JOURNAL   Exported May 12, 2021 from SnapGene Server 1.1.58
            http://www.snapgene.com
FEATURES             Location/Qualifiers
     source          1..8138
                     /organism="synthetic DNA construct"
                     /mol_type="other DNA"
     repeat_region   1..130
                     /label=AAV2 ITR (alternate)
                     /note="Functional equivalent of wild-type AAV2 ITR"
     enhancer        154..533
                     /label=CMV enhancer
                     /note="human cytomegalovirus immediate early enhancer"
     promoter        534..737
                     /label=CMV promoter
                     /note="human cytomegalovirus (CMV) immediate early
                     promoter"
     primer_bind     688..708
                     /label=CMV-F
                     /note="Human CMV immediate early promoter, forward primer"
     regulatory      756..765
                     /regulatory_class="other"
                     /note="vertebrate consensus sequence for strong initiation
                     of translation (Kozak, 1987)"
     CDS             768..788
                     /codon_start=1
                     /product="nuclear localization signal of SV40 (simian virus
                     40) large T antigen"
                     /label=SV40 NLS
                     /translation="PKKKRKV"
     CDS             813..3968
                     /codon_start=1
                     /product="Cas9 endonuclease from the Staphylococcus aureus
                     Type II CRISPR/Cas system"
                     /label=SaCas9
                     /note="generates RNA-guided double strand breaks in DNA"
                     /translation="KRNYILGLDIGITSVGYGIIDYETRDVIDAGVRLFKEANVENNEG
                     RRSKRGARRLKRRRRHRIQRVKKLLFDYNLLTDHSELSGINPYEARVKGLSQKLSEEEF
                     SAALLHLAKRRGVHNVNEVEEDTGNELSTKEQISRNSKALEEKYVAELQLERLKKDGEV
                     RGSINRFKTSDYVKEAKQLLKVQKAYHQLDQSFIDTYIDLLETRRTYYEGPGEGSPFGW
                     KDIKEWYEMLMGHCTYFPEELRSVKYAYNADLYNALNDLNNLVITRDENEKLEYYEKFQ
                     IIENVFKQKKKPTLKQIAKEILVNEEDIKGYRVTSTGKPEFTNLKVYHDIKDITARKEI
                     IENAELLDQIAKILTIYQSSEDIQEELTNLNSELTQEEIEQISNLKGYTGTHNLSLKAI
                     NLILDELWHTNDNQIAIFNRLKLVPKKVDLSQQKEIPTTLVDDFILSPVVKRSFIQSIK
                     VINAIIKKYGLPNDIIIELAREKNSKDAQKMINEMQKRNRQTNERIEEIIRTTGKENAK
                     YLIEKIKLHDMQEGKCLYSLEAIPLEDLLNNPFNYEVDHIIPRSVSFDNSFNNKVLVKQ
                     EENSKKGNRTPFQYLSSSDSKISYETFKKHILNLAKGKGRISKTKKEYLLEERDINRFS
                     VQKDFINRNLVDTRYATRGLMNLLRSYFRVNNLDVKVKSINGGFTSFLRRKWKFKKERN
                     KGYKHHAEDALIIANADFIFKEWKKLDKAKKVMENQMFEEKQAESMPEIETEQEYKEIF
                     ITPHQIKHIKDFKDYKYSHRVDKKPNRELINDTLYSTRKDDKGNTLIVNNLNGLYDKDN
                     DKLKKLINKSPEKLLMYHHDPQTYQKLKLIMEQYGDEKNPLYKYYEETGNYLTKYSKKD
                     NGPVIKKIKYYGNKLNAHLDITDDYPNSRNKVVKLSLKPYRFDVYLDNGVYKFVTVKNL
                     DVIKKENYYEVNSKCYEEAKKLKKISNQAEFIASFYNNDLIKINGELYRVIGVNNDLLN
                     RIEVNMIDITYREYLENMNDKRPPRIIKTIASKTQSIKKYSTDILGNLYEVKSKKHPQI
                     IKKG"
     CDS             3969..4016
                     /codon_start=1
                     /product="bipartite nuclear localization signal from
                     nucleoplasmin"
                     /label=nucleoplasmin NLS
                     /translation="KRPAATKKAGQAKKKK"
     CDS             4017..4070
                     /codon_start=1
                     /product="2A peptide from Thosea asigna virus capsid
                     protein"
                     /label=T2A
                     /note="Eukaryotic ribosomes fail to insert a peptide bond
                     between the Gly and Pro residues, yielding separate
                     polypeptides."
                     /translation="EGRGSLLTCGDVEENPGP"
     CDS             4071..4790
                     /codon_start=1
                     /product="the original enhanced GFP (Yang et al., 1996)"
                     /label=EGFP
                     /note="mammalian codon-optimized"
                     /translation="MVSKGEELFTGVVPILVELDGDVNGHKFSVSGEGEGDATYGKLTL
                     KFICTTGKLPVPWPTLVTTLTYGVQCFSRYPDHMKQHDFFKSAMPEGYVQERTIFFKDD
                     GNYKTRAEVKFEGDTLVNRIELKGIDFKEDGNILGHKLEYNYNSHNVYIMADKQKNGIK
                     VNFKIRHNIEDGSVQLADHYQQNTPIGDGPVLLPDNHYLSTQSALSKDPNEKRDHMVLL
                     EFVTAAGITLGMDELYK"
     CDS             4071..4787
                     /codon_start=1
                     /product="enhanced GFP"
                     /label=EGFP
                     /translation="MVSKGEELFTGVVPILVELDGDVNGHKFSVSGEGEGDATYGKLTL
                     KFICTTGKLPVPWPTLVTTLTYGVQCFSRYPDHMKQHDFFKSAMPEGYVQERTIFFKDD
                     GNYKTRAEVKFEGDTLVNRIELKGIDFKEDGNILGHKLEYNYNSHNVYIMADKQKNGIK
                     VNFKIRHNIEDGSVQLADHYQQNTPIGDGPVLLPDNHYLSTQSALSKDPNEKRDHMVLL
                     EFVTAAGITLGMDELYK"
     primer_bind     complement(4116..4137)
                     /label=EGFP-N
                     /note="EGFP, reverse primer"
     primer_bind     complement(4377..4396)
                     /label=EXFP-R
                     /note="For distinguishing EGFP variants, reverse primer"
     primer_bind     4724..4745
                     /label=EGFP-C
                     /note="EGFP, forward primer"
     primer_bind     complement(4822..4839)
                     /label=BGH-rev
                     /note="Bovine growth hormone terminator, reverse primer.
                     Also called BGH reverse"
     polyA_signal    4828..5035
                     /label=bGH poly(A) signal
                     /note="bovine growth hormone polyadenylation signal"
     promoter        5043..5283
                     /label=U6 promoter
                     /note="RNA polymerase III promoter for human U6 snRNA"
     primer_bind     5043..5063
                     /label=hU6-F
                     /note="Human U6 promoter, forward primer"
     primer_bind     5214..5233
                     /label=LKO.1 5'
                     /note="Human U6 promoter, forward primer"
     misc_RNA        5312..5387
                     /label=Sa gRNA scaffold
                     /note="guide RNA scaffold for the Staphylococcus aureus
                     CRISPR/Cas9 system"
     repeat_region   5401..5541
                     /label=AAV2 ITR
                     /note="inverted terminal repeat of adeno-associated virus
                     serotype 2"
     repeat_region   5401..5530
                     /label=AAV2 ITR
     rep_origin      5616..6071
                     /direction=RIGHT
                     /label=f1 ori
                     /note="f1 bacteriophage origin of replication; arrow
                     indicates direction of (+) strand synthesis"
     primer_bind     complement(5703..5722)
                     /label=F1ori-R
                     /note="F1 origin, reverse primer"
     primer_bind     5913..5934
                     /label=F1ori-F
                     /note="F1 origin, forward primer"
     primer_bind     complement(6088..6107)
                     /label=pRS-marker
                     /note="pRS vectors, use to sequence yeast selectable
                     marker"
     primer_bind     6207..6229
                     /label=pGEX 3'
                     /note="pGEX vectors, reverse primer"
     primer_bind     complement(6267..6285)
                     /label=pBRforEco
                     /note="pBR322 vectors, upsteam of EcoRI site, forward
                     primer"
     promoter        6353..6457
                     /gene="bla"
                     /label=AmpR promoter
     CDS             6458..7318
                     /codon_start=1
                     /gene="bla"
                     /product="beta-lactamase"
                     /label=AmpR
                     /note="confers resistance to ampicillin, carbenicillin, and
                     related antibiotics"
                     /translation="MSIQHFRVALIPFFAAFCLPVFAHPETLVKVKDAEDQLGARVGYI
                     ELDLNSGKILESFRPEERFPMMSTFKVLLCGAVLSRIDAGQEQLGRRIHYSQNDLVEYS
                     PVTEKHLTDGMTVRELCSAAITMSDNTAANLLLTTIGGPKELTAFLHNMGDHVTRLDRW
                     EPELNEAIPNDERDTTMPVAMATTLRKLLTGELLTLASRQQLIDWMEADKVAGPLLRSA
                     LPAGWFIADKSGAGERGSRGIIAALGPDGKPSRIVVIYTTGSQATMDERNRQIAEIGAS
                     LIKHW"
     primer_bind     complement(6676..6695)
                     /label=Amp-R
                     /note="Ampicillin resistance gene, reverse primer"
     rep_origin      7489..8077
                     /direction=RIGHT
                     /label=ori
                     /note="high-copy-number ColE1/pMB1/pBR322/pUC origin of
                     replication"
     primer_bind     7978..7997
                     /label=pBR322ori-F
                     /note="pBR322 origin, forward primer"
ORIGIN
        1 cctgcaggca gctgcgcgct cgctcgctca ctgaggccgc ccgggcgtcg ggcgaccttt
       61 ggtcgcccgg cctcagtgag cgagcgagcg cgcagagagg gagtggccaa ctccatcact
      121 aggggttcct gcggcctcta gactcgaggc gttgacattg attattgact agttattaat
      181 agtaatcaat tacggggtca ttagttcata gcccatatat ggagttccgc gttacataac
      241 ttacggtaaa tggcccgcct ggctgaccgc ccaacgaccc ccgcccattg acgtcaataa
      301 tgacgtatgt tcccatagta acgccaatag ggactttcca ttgacgtcaa tgggtggagt
      361 atttacggta aactgcccac ttggcagtac atcaagtgta tcatatgcca agtacgcccc
      421 ctattgacgt caatgacggt aaatggcccg cctggcatta tgcccagtac atgaccttat
      481 gggactttcc tacttggcag tacatctacg tattagtcat cgctattacc atggtgatgc
      541 ggttttggca gtacatcaat gggcgtggat agcggtttga ctcacgggga tttccaagtc
      601 tccaccccat tgacgtcaat gggagtttgt tttggcacca aaatcaacgg gactttccaa
      661 aatgtcgtaa caactccgcc ccattgacgc aaatgggcgg taggcgtgta cggtgggagg
      721 tctatataag cagagctctc tggctaacta ccggtgccac catggcccca aagaagaagc
      781 ggaaggtcgg tatccacgga gtcccagcag ccaagcggaa ctacatcctg ggcctggaca
      841 tcggcatcac cagcgtgggc tacggcatca tcgactacga gacacgggac gtgatcgatg
      901 ccggcgtgcg gctgttcaaa gaggccaacg tggaaaacaa cgagggcagg cggagcaaga
      961 gaggcgccag aaggctgaag cggcggaggc ggcatagaat ccagagagtg aagaagctgc
     1021 tgttcgacta caacctgctg accgaccaca gcgagctgag cggcatcaac ccctacgagg
     1081 ccagagtgaa gggcctgagc cagaagctga gcgaggaaga gttctctgcc gccctgctgc
     1141 acctggccaa gagaagaggc gtgcacaacg tgaacgaggt ggaagaggac accggcaacg
     1201 agctgtccac caaagagcag atcagccgga acagcaaggc cctggaagag aaatacgtgg
     1261 ccgaactgca gctggaacgg ctgaagaaag acggcgaagt gcggggcagc atcaacagat
     1321 tcaagaccag cgactacgtg aaagaagcca aacagctgct gaaggtgcag aaggcctacc
     1381 accagctgga ccagagcttc atcgacacct acatcgacct gctggaaacc cggcggacct
     1441 actatgaggg acctggcgag ggcagcccct tcggctggaa ggacatcaaa gaatggtacg
     1501 agatgctgat gggccactgc acctacttcc ccgaggaact gcggagcgtg aagtacgcct
     1561 acaacgccga cctgtacaac gccctgaacg acctgaacaa tctcgtgatc accagggacg
     1621 agaacgagaa gctggaatat tacgagaagt tccagatcat cgagaacgtg ttcaagcaga
     1681 agaagaagcc caccctgaag cagatcgcca aagaaatcct cgtgaacgaa gaggatatta
     1741 agggctacag agtgaccagc accggcaagc ccgagttcac caacctgaag gtgtaccacg
     1801 acatcaagga cattaccgcc cggaaagaga ttattgagaa cgccgagctg ctggatcaga
     1861 ttgccaagat cctgaccatc taccagagca gcgaggacat ccaggaagaa ctgaccaatc
     1921 tgaactccga gctgacccag gaagagatcg agcagatctc taatctgaag ggctataccg
     1981 gcacccacaa cctgagcctg aaggccatca acctgatcct ggacgagctg tggcacacca
     2041 acgacaacca gatcgctatc ttcaaccggc tgaagctggt gcccaagaag gtggacctgt
     2101 cccagcagaa agagatcccc accaccctgg tggacgactt catcctgagc cccgtcgtga
     2161 agagaagctt catccagagc atcaaagtga tcaacgccat catcaagaag tacggcctgc
     2221 ccaacgacat cattatcgag ctggcccgcg agaagaactc caaggacgcc cagaaaatga
     2281 tcaacgagat gcagaagcgg aaccggcaga ccaacgagcg gatcgaggaa atcatccgga
     2341 ccaccggcaa agagaacgcc aagtacctga tcgagaagat caagctgcac gacatgcagg
     2401 aaggcaagtg cctgtacagc ctggaagcca tccctctgga agatctgctg aacaacccct
     2461 tcaactatga ggtggaccac atcatcccca gaagcgtgtc cttcgacaac agcttcaaca
     2521 acaaggtgct cgtgaagcag gaagaaaaca gcaagaaggg caaccggacc ccattccagt
     2581 acctgagcag cagcgacagc aagatcagct acgaaacctt caagaagcac atcctgaatc
     2641 tggccaaggg caagggcaga atcagcaaga ccaagaaaga gtatctgctg gaagaacggg
     2701 acatcaacag gttctccgtg cagaaagact tcatcaaccg gaacctggtg gataccagat
     2761 acgccaccag aggcctgatg aacctgctgc ggagctactt cagagtgaac aacctggacg
     2821 tgaaagtgaa gtccatcaat ggcggcttca ccagctttct gcggcggaag tggaagttta
     2881 agaaagagcg gaacaagggg tacaagcacc acgccgagga cgccctgatc attgccaacg
     2941 ccgatttcat cttcaaagag tggaagaaac tggacaaggc caaaaaagtg atggaaaacc
     3001 agatgttcga ggaaaagcag gccgagagca tgcccgagat cgaaaccgag caggagtaca
     3061 aagagatctt catcaccccc caccagatca agcacattaa ggacttcaag gactacaagt
     3121 acagccaccg ggtggacaag aagcctaata gagagctgat taacgacacc ctgtactcca
     3181 cccggaagga cgacaagggc aacaccctga tcgtgaacaa tctgaacggc ctgtacgaca
     3241 aggacaatga caagctgaaa aagctgatca acaagagccc cgaaaagctg ctgatgtacc
     3301 accacgaccc ccagacctac cagaaactga agctgattat ggaacagtac ggcgacgaga
     3361 agaatcccct gtacaagtac tacgaggaaa ccgggaacta cctgaccaag tactccaaaa
     3421 aggacaacgg ccccgtgatc aagaagatta agtattacgg caacaaactg aacgcccatc
     3481 tggacatcac cgacgactac cccaacagca gaaacaaggt cgtgaagctg tccctgaagc
     3541 cctacagatt cgacgtgtac ctggacaatg gcgtgtacaa gttcgtgacc gtgaagaatc
     3601 tggatgtgat caaaaaagaa aactactacg aagtgaatag caagtgctat gaggaagcta
     3661 agaagctgaa gaagatcagc aaccaggccg agtttatcgc ctccttctac aacaacgatc
     3721 tgatcaagat caacggcgag ctgtatagag tgatcggcgt gaacaacgac ctgctgaacc
     3781 ggatcgaagt gaacatgatc gacatcacct accgcgagta cctggaaaac atgaacgaca
     3841 agaggccccc caggatcatt aagacaatcg cctccaagac ccagagcatt aagaagtaca
     3901 gcacagacat tctgggcaac ctgtatgaag tgaaatctaa gaagcaccct cagatcatca
     3961 aaaagggcaa aaggccggcg gccacgaaaa aggccggcca ggcaaaaaag aaaaaggagg
     4021 gcagaggatc cctgctaaca tgtggtgacg tcgaggagaa tcctggccca atggtgagca
     4081 agggcgagga gctgttcacc ggggtggtgc ccatcctggt cgagctggac ggcgacgtaa
     4141 acggccacaa gttcagcgtg tccggcgagg gcgagggcga tgccacctac ggcaagctga
     4201 ccctgaagtt catctgcacc accggcaagc tgcccgtgcc ctggcccacc ctcgtgacca
     4261 ccctgaccta cggcgtgcag tgcttcagcc gctaccccga ccacatgaag cagcacgact
     4321 tcttcaagtc cgccatgccc gaaggctacg tccaggagcg caccatcttc ttcaaggacg
     4381 acggcaacta caagacccgc gccgaggtga agttcgaggg cgacaccctg gtgaaccgca
     4441 tcgagctgaa gggcatcgac ttcaaggagg acggcaacat cctggggcac aagctggagt
     4501 acaactacaa cagccacaac gtctatatca tggccgacaa gcagaagaac ggcatcaagg
     4561 tgaacttcaa gatccgccac aacatcgagg acggcagcgt gcagctcgcc gaccactacc
     4621 agcagaacac ccccatcggc gacggccccg tgctgctgcc cgacaaccac tacctgagca
     4681 cccagtccgc cctgagcaaa gaccccaacg agaagcgcga tcacatggtc ctgctggagt
     4741 tcgtgaccgc cgccgggatc actctcggca tggacgagct gtacaagtaa agcggccgaa
     4801 ttcctagagc tcgctgatca gcctcgactg tgccttctag ttgccagcca tctgttgttt
     4861 gcccctcccc cgtgccttcc ttgaccctgg aaggtgccac tcccactgtc ctttcctaat
     4921 aaaatgagga aattgcatcg cattgtctga gtaggtgtca ttctattctg gggggtgggg
     4981 tggggcagga cagcaagggg gaggattggg aagagaatag caggcatgct ggggaggtac
     5041 ctgagggcct atttcccatg attccttcat atttgcatat acgatacaag gctgttagag
     5101 agataattgg aattaatttg actgtaaaca caaagatatt agtacaaaat acgtgacgta
     5161 gaaagtaata atttcttggg tagtttgcag ttttaaaatt atgttttaaa atggactatc
     5221 atatgcttac cgtaacttga aagtatttcg atttcttggc tttatatatc ttgtggaaag
     5281 gacgaaacac cggagaccac ggcaggtctc agttttagta ctctggaaac agaatctact
     5341 aaaacaaggc aaaatgccgt gtttatctcg tcaacttgtt ggcgagattt ttgcggccgc
     5401 aggaacccct agtgatggag ttggccactc cctctctgcg cgctcgctcg ctcactgagg
     5461 ccgggcgacc aaaggtcgcc cgacgcccgg gctttgcccg ggcggcctca gtgagcgagc
     5521 gagcgcgcag ctgcctgcag gggcgcctga tgcggtattt tctccttacg catctgtgcg
     5581 gtatttcaca ccgcatannn nnnnnnnnnn nnnnnnnnnn nnnnnnnnnn nnnnnnnnnn
     5641 nnnnnnnnnn nnnnnnnnnn nnnnnnnnnn nnnnnnnnnn nnnnnnnnnn nnnnnnnnnn
     5701 nnnnnnnnnn nnnnnnnnnn nnnnnnnnnn nnnnnnnnnc nnnnnnnnnn nnnnnnnnnn
     5761 nnnnnnnnnn nnnnnnnnnn nnnnnnnnnn nnnnnnnnnn nnnnnnnnnn nnnnnnnnnn
     5821 nnnnnnnnnn nnnnnnnnnn nnnnnnnnnn nnnnnnnnnn nnnnnnnnnn nnnnnnnnnn
     5881 ncctttgacg ttggagtcca cgttctttaa tagtggactc ttgttccaaa ctggaacaac
     5941 actcaaccct atctcgggct attcttttga tttataaggg attttgccga tttcggccta
     6001 ttggttaaaa aatgagctga tttaacaaaa atttaacgcg aattttaaca aaatattaac
     6061 gtttacaatt ttatggtgca ctctcagtac aatctgctct gatgccgcat agttaagcca
     6121 gccccgacac ccgccaacac ccgctgacgc gccctgacgg gcttgtctgc tcccggcatc
     6181 cgcttacaga caagctgtga ccgtctccgg gagctgcatg tgtcagaggt tttcaccgtc
     6241 atcaccgaaa cgcgcgagac gaaagggcct cgtgatacgc ctatttttat aggttaatgt
     6301 catgataata atggtttctt agacgtcagg tggcactttt cggggaaatg tgcgcggaac
     6361 ccctatttgt ttatttttct aaatacattc aaatatgtat ccgctcatga gacaataacc
     6421 ctgataaatg cttcaataat attgaaaaag gaagagtatg agtattcaac atttccgtgt
     6481 cgcccttatt cccttttttg cggcattttg ccttcctgtt tttgctcacc cagaaacgct
     6541 ggtgaaagta aaagatgctg aagatcagtt gggtgcacga gtgggttaca tcgaactgga
     6601 tctcaacagc ggtaagatcc ttgagagttt tcgccccgaa gaacgttttc caatgatgag
     6661 cacttttaaa gttctgctat gtggcgcggt attatcccgt attgacgccg ggcaagagca
     6721 actcggtcgc cgcatacact attctcagaa tgacttggtt gagtactcac cagtcacaga
     6781 aaagcatctt acggatggca tgacagtaag agaattatgc agtgctgcca taaccatgag
     6841 tgataacact gcggccaact tacttctgac aacgatcgga ggaccgaagg agctaaccgc
     6901 ttttttgcac aacatggggg atcatgtaac tcgccttgat cgttgggaac cggagctgaa
     6961 tgaagccata ccaaacgacg agcgtgacac cacgatgcct gtagcaatgg caacaacgtt
     7021 gcgcaaacta ttaactggcg aactacttac tctagcttcc cggcaacaat taatagactg
     7081 gatggaggcg gataaagttg caggaccact tctgcgctcg gcccttccgg ctggctggtt
     7141 tattgctgat aaatctggag ccggtgagcg tggaagccgc ggtatcattg cagcactggg
     7201 gccagatggt aagccctccc gtatcgtagt tatctacacg acggggagtc aggcaactat
     7261 ggatgaacga aatagacaga tcgctgagat aggtgcctca ctgattaagc attggtaact
     7321 gtcagaccaa gtttactcat atatacttta gattgattta aaacttcatt tttaatttaa
     7381 aaggatctag gtgaagatcc tttttgataa tctcatgacc aaaatccctt aacgtgagtt
     7441 ttcgttccac tgagcgtcag accccgtaga aaagatcaaa ggatcttctt gagatccttt
     7501 ttttctgcgc gtaatctgct gcttgcaaac aaaaaaacca ccgctaccag cggtggtttg
     7561 tttgccggat caagagctac caactctttt tccgaaggta actggcttca gcagagcgca
     7621 gataccaaat actgtccttc tagtgtagcc gtagttaggc caccacttca agaactctgt
     7681 agcaccgcct acatacctcg ctctgctaat cctgttacca gtggctgctg ccagtggcga
     7741 taagtcgtgt cttaccgggt tggactcaag acgatagtta ccggataagg cgcagcggtc
     7801 gggctgaacg gggggttcgt gcacacagcc cagcttggag cgaacgacct acaccgaact
     7861 gagataccta cagcgtgagc tatgagaaag cgccacgctt cccgaaggga gaaaggcgga
     7921 caggtatccg gtaagcggca gggtcggaac aggagagcgc acgagggagc ttccaggggg
     7981 aaacgcctgg tatctttata gtcctgtcgg gtttcgccac ctctgacttg agcgtcgatt
     8041 tttgtgatgc tcgtcagggg ggcggagcct atggaaaaac gccagcaacg cggccttttt
     8101 acggttcctg gccttttgct ggccttttgc tcacatgt
//
