>Addgene plasmid #84040 | pX601-GFP | addgene full sequence | sequence record 466938 | Addgene NGS Result
CCTGCAGGCAGCTGCGCGCTCGCTCGCTCACTGAGGCCGCCCGGGCGTCGGGCGACCTTTGGTCGCCCGG
CCTCAGTGAGCGAGCGAGCGCGCAGAGAGGGAGTGGCCAACTCCATCACTAGGGGTTCCTGCGGCCTCTA
GACTCGAGGCGTTGACATTGATTATTGACTAGTTATTAATAGTAATCAATTACGGGGTCATTAGTTCATA
GCCCATATATGGAGTTCCGCGTTACATAACTTACGGTAAATGGCCCGCCTGGCTGACCGCCCAACGACCC
CCGCCCATTGACGTCAATAATGACGTATGTTCCCATAGTAACGCCAATAGGGACTTTCCATTGACGTCAA
TGGGTGGAGTATTTACGGTAAACTGCCCACTTGGCAGTACATCAAGTGTATCATATGCCAAGTACGCCCC
CTATTGACGTCAATGACGGTAAATGGCCCGCCTGGCATTATGCCCAGTACATGACCTTATGGGACTTTCC
TACTTGGCAGTACATCTACGTATTAGTCATCGCTATTACCATGGTGATGCGGTTTTGGCAGTACATCAAT
GGGCGTGGATAGCGGTTTGACTCACGGGGATTTCCAAGTCTCCACCCCATTGACGTCAATGGGAGTTTGT
TTTGGCACCAAAATCAACGGGACTTTCCAAAATGTCGTAACAACTCCGCCCCATTGACGCAAATGGGCGG
TAGGCGTGTACGGTGGGAGGTCTATATAAGCAGAGCTCTCTGGCTAACTACCGGTGCCACCATGGCCCCA
AAGAAGAAGCGGAAGGTCGGTATCCACGGAGTCCCAGCAGCCAAGCGGAACTACATCCTGGGCCTGGACA
TCGGCATCACCAGCGTGGGCTACGGCATCATCGACTACGAGACACGGGACGTGATCGATGCCGGCGTGCG
GCTGTTCAAAGAGGCCAACGTGGAAAACAACGAGGGCAGGCGGAGCAAGAGAGGCGCCAGAAGGCTGAAG
CGGCGGAGGCGGCATAGAATCCAGAGAGTGAAGAAGCTGCTGTTCGACTACAACCTGCTGACCGACCACA
GCGAGCTGAGCGGCATCAACCCCTACGAGGCCAGAGTGAAGGGCCTGAGCCAGAAGCTGAGCGAGGAAGA
GTTCTCTGCCGCCCTGCTGCACCTGGCCAAGAGAAGAGGCGTGCACAACGTGAACGAGGTGGAAGAGGAC
ACCGGCAACGAGCTGTCCACCAAAGAGCAGATCAGCCGGAACAGCAAGGCCCTGGAAGAGAAATACGTGG
CCGAACTGCAGCTGGAACGGCTGAAGAAAGACGGCGAAGTGCGGGGCAGCATCAACAGATTCAAGACCAG
CGACTACGTGAAAGAAGCCAAACAGCTGCTGAAGGTGCAGAAGGCCTACCACCAGCTGGACCAGAGCTTC
ATCGACACCTACATCGACCTGCTGGAAACCCGGCGGACCTACTATGAGGGACCTGGCGAGGGCAGCCCCT
TCGGCTGGAAGGACATCAAAGAATGGTACGAGATGCTGATGGGCCACTGCACCTACTTCCCCGAGGAACT
GCGGAGCGTGAAGTACGCCTACAACGCCGACCTGTACAACGCCCTGAACGACCTGAACAATCTCGTGATC
ACCAGGGACGAGAACGAGAAGCTGGAATATTACGAGAAGTTCCAGATCATCGAGAACGTGTTCAAGCAGA
AGAAGAAGCCCACCCTGAAGCAGATCGCCAAAGAAATCCTCGTGAACGAAGAGGATATTAAGGGCTACAG
AGTGACCAGCACCGGCAAGCCCGAGTTCACCAACCTGAAGGTGTACCACGACATCAAGGACATTACCGCC
CGGAAAGAGATTATTGAGAACGCCGAGCTGCTGGATCAGATTGCCAAGATCCTGACCATCTACCAGAGCA
GCGAGGACATCCAGGAAGAACTGACCAATCTGAACTCCGAGCTGACCCAGGAAGAGATCGAGCAGATCTC
TAATCTGAAGGGCTATACCGGCACCCACAACCTGAGCCTGAAGGCCATCAACCTGATCCTGGACGAGCTG
TGGCACACCAACGACAACCAGATCGCTATCTTCAACCGGCTGAAGCTGGTGCCCAAGAAGGTGGACCTGT
CCCAGCAGAAAGAGATCCCCACCACCCTGGTGGACGACTTCATCCTGAGCCCCGTCGTGAAGAGAAGCTT
CATCCAGAGCATCAAAGTGATCAACGCCATCATCAAGAAGTACGGCCTGCCCAACGACATCATTATCGAG
CTGGCCCGCGAGAAGAACTCCAAGGACGCCCAGAAAATGATCAACGAGATGCAGAAGCGGAACCGGCAGA
CCAACGAGCGGATCGAGGAAATCATCCGGACCACCGGCAAAGAGAACGCCAAGTACCTGATCGAGAAGAT
CAAGCTGCACGACATGCAGGAAGGCAAGTGCCTGTACAGCCTGGAAGCCATCCCTCTGGAAGATCTGCTG
AACAACCCCTTCAACTATGAGGTGGACCACATCATCCCCAGAAGCGTGTCCTTCGACAACAGCTTCAACA
ACAAGGTGCTCGTGAAGCAGGAAGAAAACAGCAAGAAGGGCAACCGGACCCCATTCCAGTACCTGAGCAG
CAGCGACAGCAAGATCAGCTACGAAACCTTCAAGAAGCACATCCTGAATCTGGCCAAGGGCAAGGGCAGA
ATCAGCAAGACCAAGAAAGAGTATCTGCTGGAAGAACGGGACATCAACAGGTTCTCCGTGCAGAAAGACT
TCATCAACCGGAACCTGGTGGATACCAGATACGCCACCAGAGGCCTGATGAACCTGCTGCGGAGCTACTT
CAGAGTGAACAACCTGGACGTGAAAGTGAAGTCCATCAATGGCGGCTTCACCAGCTTTCTGCGGCGGAAG
TGGAAGTTTAAGAAAGAGCGGAACAAGGGGTACAAGCACCACGCCGAGGACGCCCTGATCATTGCCAACG
CCGATTTCATCTTCAAAGAGTGGAAGAAACTGGACAAGGCCAAAAAAGTGATGGAAAACCAGATGTTCGA
GGAAAAGCAGGCCGAGAGCATGCCCGAGATCGAAACCGAGCAGGAGTACAAAGAGATCTTCATCACCCCC
CACCAGATCAAGCACATTAAGGACTTCAAGGACTACAAGTACAGCCACCGGGTGGACAAGAAGCCTAATA
GAGAGCTGATTAACGACACCCTGTACTCCACCCGGAAGGACGACAAGGGCAACACCCTGATCGTGAACAA
TCTGAACGGCCTGTACGACAAGGACAATGACAAGCTGAAAAAGCTGATCAACAAGAGCCCCGAAAAGCTG
CTGATGTACCACCACGACCCCCAGACCTACCAGAAACTGAAGCTGATTATGGAACAGTACGGCGACGAGA
AGAATCCCCTGTACAAGTACTACGAGGAAACCGGGAACTACCTGACCAAGTACTCCAAAAAGGACAACGG
CCCCGTGATCAAGAAGATTAAGTATTACGGCAACAAACTGAACGCCCATCTGGACATCACCGACGACTAC
CCCAACAGCAGAAACAAGGTCGTGAAGCTGTCCCTGAAGCCCTACAGATTCGACGTGTACCTGGACAATG
GCGTGTACAAGTTCGTGACCGTGAAGAATCTGGATGTGATCAAAAAAGAAAACTACTACGAAGTGAATAG
CAAGTGCTATGAGGAAGCTAAGAAGCTGAAGAAGATCAGCAACCAGGCCGAGTTTATCGCCTCCTTCTAC
AACAACGATCTGATCAAGATCAACGGCGAGCTGTATAGAGTGATCGGCGTGAACAACGACCTGCTGAACC
GGATCGAAGTGAACATGATCGACATCACCTACCGCGAGTACCTGGAAAACATGAACGACAAGAGGCCCCC
CAGGATCATTAAGACAATCGCCTCCAAGACCCAGAGCATTAAGAAGTACAGCACAGACATTCTGGGCAAC
CTGTATGAAGTGAAATCTAAGAAGCACCCTCAGATCATCAAAAAGGGCAAAAGGCCGGCGGCCACGAAAA
AGGCCGGCCAGGCAAAAAAGAAAAAGGAGGGCAGAGGATCCCTGCTAACATGTGGTGACGTCGAGGAGAA
TCCTGGCCCAATGGTGAGCAAGGGCGAGGAGCTGTTCACCGGGGTGGTGCCCATCCTGGTCGAGCTGGAC
GGCGACGTAAACGGCCACAAGTTCAGCGTGTCCGGCGAGGGCGAGGGCGATGCCACCTACGGCAAGCTGA
CCCTGAAGTTCATCTGCACCACCGGCAAGCTGCCCGTGCCCTGGCCCACCCTCGTGACCACCCTGACCTA
CGGCGTGCAGTGCTTCAGCCGCTACCCCGACCACATGAAGCAGCACGACTTCTTCAAGTCCGCCATGCCC
GAAGGCTACGTCCAGGAGCGCACCATCTTCTTCAAGGACGACGGCAACTACAAGACCCGCGCCGAGGTGA
AGTTCGAGGGCGACACCCTGGTGAACCGCATCGAGCTGAAGGGCATCGACTTCAAGGAGGACGGCAACAT
CCTGGGGCACAAGCTGGAGTACAACTACAACAGCCACAACGTCTATATCATGGCCGACAAGCAGAAGAAC
GGCATCAAGGTGAACTTCAAGATCCGCCACAACATCGAGGACGGCAGCGTGCAGCTCGCCGACCACTACC
AGCAGAACACCCCCATCGGCGACGGCCCCGTGCTGCTGCCCGACAACCACTACCTGAGCACCCAGTCCGC
CCTGAGCAAAGACCCCAACGAGAAGCGCGATCACATGGTCCTGCTGGAGTTCGTGACCGCCGCCGGGATC
ACTCTCGGCATGGACGAGCTGTACAAGTAAAGCGGCCGAATTCCTAGAGCTCGCTGATCAGCCTCGACTG
TGCCTTCTAGTTGCCAGCCATCTGTTGTTTGCCCCTCCCCCGTGCCTTCCTTGACCCTGGAAGGTGCCAC
TCCCACTGTCCTTTCCTAATAAAATGAGGAAATTGCATCGCATTGTCTGAGTAGGTGTCATTCTATTCTG
GGGGGTGGGGTGGGGCAGGACAGCAAGGGGGAGGATTGGGAAGAGAATAGCAGGCATGCTGGGGAGGTAC
CGAGGGCCTATTTCCCATGATTCCTTCATATTTGCATATACGATACAAGGCTGTTAGAGAGATAATTGGA
ATTAATTTGACTGTAAACACAAAGATATTAGTACAAAATACGTGACGTAGAAAGTAATAATTTCTTGGGT
AGTTTGCAGTTTTAAAATTATGTTTTAAAATGGACTATCATATGCTTACCGTAACTTGAAAGTATTTCGA
TTTCTTGGCTTTATATATCTTGTGGAAAGGACGAAACACCGGAGACCACGGCAGGTCTCAGTTTTAGTAC
TCTGGAAACAGAATCTACTAAAACAAGGCAAAATGCCGTGTTTATCTCGTCAACTTGTTGGCGAGATTTT
TGCGGCCGCAGGAACCCCTAGTGATGGAGTTGGCCACTCCCTCTCTGCGCGCTCGCTCGCTCACTGAGGC
CGGGCGACCAAAGGTCGCCCGACGCCCGGGCTTTGCCCGGGCGGCCTCAGTGAGCGAGCGAGCGCGCAGC
TGCCTGCAGGGGCGCCTGATGCGGTATTTTCTCCTTACGCATCTGTGCGGTATTTCACACCGCATA
[95 nt withheld, positions 5597-5691]
T
[46 nt withheld, positions 5693-5738]
C
[141 nt withheld, positions 5740-5880]
CCTTTGACGTTGGAGTCCACGTTCTTTAATAGTGGACTCTTGTTCCAAACTGGAACAACACTCAACTCTA
TCTCGGGCTATTCTTTTGATTTATAAGGGATTTTGCCGATTTCGGTCTATTGGTTAAAAAATGAGCTGAT
TTAACAAAAATTTAACGCGAATTTTAACAAAATATTAACGTTTACAATTTTATGGTGCACTCTCAGTACA
ATCTGCTCTGATGCCGCATAGTTAAGCCAGCCCCGACACCCGCCAACACCCGCTGACGCGCCCTGACGGG
CTTGTCTGCTCCCGGCATCCGCTTACAGACAAGCTGTGACCGTCTCCGGGAGCTGCATGTGTCAGAGGTT
TTCACCGTCATCACCGAAACGCGCGAGACGAAAGGGCCTCGTGATACGCCTATTTTTATAGGTTAATGTC
ATGATAATAATGGTTTCTTAGACGTCAGGTGGCACTTTTCGGGGAAATGTGCGCGGAACCCCTATTTGTT
TATTTTTCTAAATACATTCAAATATGTATCCGCTCATGAGACAATAACCCTGATAAATGCTTCAATAATA
TTGAAAAAGGAAGAGTATGAGTATTCAACATTTCCGTGTCGCCCTTATTCCCTTTTTTGCGGCATTTTGC
CTTCCTGTTTTTGCTCACCCAGAAACGCTGGTGAAAGTAAAAGATGCTGAAGATCAGTTGGGTGCACGAG
TGGGTTACATCGAACTGGATCTCAACAGCGGTAAGATCCTTGAGAGTTTTCGCCCCGAAGAACGTTTTCC
AATGATGAGCACTTTTAAAGTTCTGCTATGTGGCGCGGTATTATCCCGTATTGACGCCGGGCAAGAGCAA
CTCGGTCGCCGCATACACTATTCTCAGAATGACTTGGTTGAGTACTCACCAGTCACAGAAAAGCATCTTA
CGGATGGCATGACAGTAAGAGAATTATGCAGTGCTGCCATAACCATGAGTGATAACACTGCGGCCAACTT
ACTTCTGACAACGATCGGAGGACCGAAGGAGCTAACCGCTTTTTTGCACAACATGGGGGATCATGTAACT
CGCCTTGATCGTTGGGAACCGGAGCTGAATGAAGCCATACCAAACGACGAGCGTGACACCACGATGCCTG
TAGCAATGGCAACAACGTTGCGCAAACTATTAACTGGCGAACTACTTACTCTAGCTTCCCGGCAACAATT
AATAGACTGGATGGAGGCGGATAAAGTTGCAGGACCACTTCTGCGCTCGGCCCTTCCGGCTGGCTGGTTT
ATTGCTGATAAATCTGGAGCCGGTGAGCGTGGAAGCCGCGGTATCATTGCAGCACTGGGGCCAGATGGTA
AGCCCTCCCGTATCGTAGTTATCTACACGACGGGGAGTCAGGCAACTATGGATGAACGAAATAGACAGAT
CGCTGAGATAGGTGCCTCACTGATTAAGCATTGGTAACTGTCAGACCAAGTTTACTCATATATACTTTAG
ATTGATTTAAAACTTCATTTTTAATTTAAAAGGATCTAGGTGAAGATCCTTTTTGATAATCTCATGACCA
AAATCCCTTAACGTGAGTTTTCGTTCCACTGAGCGTCAGACCCCGTAGAAAAGATCAAAGGATCTTCTTG
AGATCCTTTTTTTCTGCGCGTAATCTGCTGCTTGCAAACAAAAAAACCACCGCTACCAGCGGTGGTTTGT
TTGCCGGATCAAGAGCTACCAACTCTTTTTCCGAAGGTAACTGGCTTCAGCAGAGCGCAGATACCAAATA
CTGTTCTTCTAGTGTAGCCGTAGTTAGGCCACCACTTCAAGAACTCTGTAGCACCGCCTACATACCTCGC
TCTGCTAATCCTGTTACCAGTGGCTGCTGCCAGTGGCGATAAGTCGTGTCTTACCGGGTTGGACTCAAGA
CGATAGTTACCGGATAAGGCGCAGCGGTCGGGCTGAACGGGGGGTTCGTGCACACAGCCCAGCTTGGAGC
GAACGACCTACACCGAACTGAGATACCTACAGCGTGAGCTATGAGAAAGCGCCACGCTTCCCGAAGGGAG
AAAGGCGGACAGGTATCCGGTAAGCGGCAGGGTCGGAACAGGAGAGCGCACGAGGGAGCTTCCAGGGGGA
AACGCCTGGTATCTTTATAGTCCTGTCGGGTTTCGCCACCTCTGACTTGAGCGTCGATTTTTGTGATGCT
CGTCAGGGGGGCGGAGCCTATGGAAAAACGCCAGCAACGCGGCCTTTTTACGGTTCCTGGCCTTTTGCTG
GCCTTTTGCTCACATGT
Features (pLannotate 1.2.2; 18 found; start..end, strand, type, name):
     12..39      +  repeat_region  AAV2 ITR (fragment): inverted terminal repeat of adeno-associated virus serotype 2 inverted
     68..95      +  repeat_region  AAV2 ITR (fragment): inverted terminal repeat of adeno-associated virus serotype 2 inverted
    154..533     +  enhancer       CMV enhancer: human cytomegalovirus immediate early enhancer
    534..737     +  promoter       CMV promoter: human cytomegalovirus (CMV) immediate early promoter
    813..3968    +  CDS            cas9: CAS9_STAAU - Experimental evidence at protein level: Swiss-Prot protein existence level 1. CRISPR (clustered regularly interspaced short palindromic repeat) is an adaptive immune system that provides protection against mobile genetic elements (viruses, transposable elements and conjugative plasmids). CRISPR clusters contain spacers, sequences complementary to antecedent mobile elements, and target invading nucleic acids. CRISPR clusters are transcribed and processed into CRISPR RNA (crRNA). In type II CRISPR systems correct processing of pre-crRNA requires a trans- encoded small RNA (tracrRNA)
   3969..4016    +  CDS            nucleoplasmin NLS: bipartite nuclear localization signal from nucleoplasmin
   4071..4790    +  CDS            EGFP: the original enhanced GFP (Yang et al., 1996) mammalian codon-optimized
   4828..4939    +  polyA_signal   bGH poly(A) signal: bovine growth hormone polyadenylation signal
   5042..5282    +  promoter       U6 promoter: RNA polymerase III promoter for human U6 snRNA
   5311..5386    +  misc_RNA       Sa gRNA scaffold: guide RNA scaffold for the Staphylococcus aureus CRISPR/Cas9 system
   5400..5540    +  repeat_region  AAV2 ITR: inverted terminal repeat of adeno-associated virus serotype 2 inverted
   5545..5596    -  misc_feature   bom (fragment): basis of mobility region from pBR322
   5615..6070    +  rep_origin     f1 ori (sequence partly withheld): f1 bacteriophage origin of replication; arrow indicates direction of (+) strand synthesis
   6071..6120    -  misc_feature   bom (fragment): basis of mobility region from pBR322
   6222..6257    -  CDS            rop (fragment): Rop protein, which maintains plasmids at low copy number; rop
   6352..6456    +  promoter       AmpR promoter: bla
   6457..7317    +  CDS            AmpR: β-lactamase; bla; confers resistance to ampicillin, carbenicillin, and related antibiotics
   7488..8076    +  rep_origin     ori: high-copy-number ColE1/pMB1/pBR322/pUC origin of replication
