[The description below was written by a language model from this plasmid's Addgene catalogue record, the feature table of its GenBank file and pLannotate feature annotations shown in this document.]
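Description:
pX601-GFP is an 8.1 kb AAV-format CRISPR plasmid for mammalian expression, derived from the single-vector SaCas9 backbone pX601 by inserting a GFP reporter downstream of the nuclease. It is propagated in E. coli through a high-copy ColE1/pUC-type origin with ampicillin selection (bla), and it also carries an f1 phage origin. The record lists a recombination-deficient growth strain, a common choice for keeping repeat-containing AAV plasmids intact.

The payload lies between two AAV2 inverted terminal repeats, the cis elements that allow the intervening DNA to be replicated and packaged into recombinant AAV particles. Within them, the CMV immediate-early enhancer and promoter, followed by a Kozak sequence, drive a single open reading frame: Staphylococcus aureus Cas9 flanked by an N-terminal SV40 NLS and a C-terminal nucleoplasmin NLS, then a T2A peptide and EGFP, terminated by the bovine growth hormone polyadenylation signal. Although the purpose line calls the nuclease "conjugated" with GFP, ribosomal skipping at T2A yields nuclear-targeted SaCas9 and free EGFP as separate proteins, so fluorescence marks the cells expressing the nuclease. A second cassette uses the human U6 RNA polymerase III promoter upstream of the SaCas9 guide RNA scaffold. The plasmid is deposited as an empty vector, so a target-specific spacer must be cloned in before use.

The associated publication concerns Cas9 genome editing in haematopoietic stem and progenitor cells to recreate a hereditary persistence of fetal haemoglobin genotype. The ITR-flanked region spans about 5.5 kb, which exceeds the usual AAV packaging capacity, so transfection may be the more practical delivery route, though the record does not state how it was delivered. The two feature tables agree apart from a one-base length difference.
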