Addgene plasmid #84040: pX601-GFP
Purpose: Staphylococcus aureus (SaCas9) conjugated with GFP
Depositing lab: Yuet Wai Kan. Depositing organization: University of California, San Francisco (UCSF). Publication: Genome editing using CRISPR-Cas9 to create the HPFH genotype in HSPCs: An approach for treating sickle cell disease and beta-thalassemia. Ye L, Wang J, Tan Y, Beyer AI, Xie F, Muench MO, Kan YW. Proc Natl Acad Sci U S A. 2016 Sep 20;113(38):10661-5. doi: 10.1073/pnas.1612075113. Epub 2016 Sep 6. PubMed 27601644.
Backbone
  Vector backbone: pX601
  Backbone manufacturer: Feng Zhang's Laboratory
  Backbone size w/o insert (bp): 7447
  Total vector size (bp): 8138
  Modifications to backbone: Inserted GFP downstream of SaCas9
  Vector type: Mammalian Expression, AAV, CRISPR
Growth in bacteria
  Bacterial resistance: Ampicillin, 100 μg/mL
  Growth temperature: 37°C
  Growth strain: NEB Stable
  Copy number: High Copy
Gene/Insert
  Gene/Insert name: SaCas9 (alt name: SauCas9)
  gRNA/shRNA sequence: empty vector
  Species: Staphylococcus aureus
  GenBank ID: 7011691
  Promoter: CMV
  Tag / fusion protein: NLS (N terminal on insert); NLS (C terminal on insert); T2A-EGFP (C terminal on insert)
  Cloning method: Unknown
  Sequencing primers: 5′ Cas9-HindIII 5' -S:gccccgtcgtgaagagaagcttcatcc; 3′ EGFP-EcoR1-AS:cgtagaattcggccgctttacttgtacagctcgtccatgccga
Terms and licenses: Academic/Nonprofit Terms; Industry Terms: Not Available to Industry
How to cite: pX601-GFP was a gift from Yuet Wai Kan (Addgene plasmid # 84040 ; http://n2t.net/addgene:84040 ; RRID:Addgene_84040)
