>Addgene plasmid #84040 | pX601-GFP | addgene partial sequence | sequence record 164137 | CMV-F 5'-CGCAAATGGGCGGTAGGCGTG-3'
GAGCTCTCTGGCTAACTACCGGTGCCACCATGGCCCCAAAGAAGAAGCGGAAGGTCGGTATCCACGGAGT
CCCAGCAGCCAAGCGGAACTACATCCTGGGCCTGGACATCGGCATCACCAGCGTGGGCTACGGCATCATC
GACTACGAGACACGGGACGTGATCGATGCCGGCGTGCGGCTGTTCAAAGAGGCCAACGTGGAAAACAACG
AGGGCAGGCGGAGCAAGAGAGGCGCCAGAAGGCTGAAGCGGCGGAGGCGGCATAGAATCCAGAGAGTGAA
GAAGCTGCTGTTCGACTACAACCTGCTGACCGACCACAGCGAGCTGAGCGGCATCAACCCCTACGAGGCC
AGAGTGAAGGGCCTGAGCCAGAAGCTGAGCGAGGAAGAGTTCTCTGCCGCCCTGCTGCACCTGGCCAAGA
GAAGAGGCGTGCACAACGTGAACGAGGTGGAAGAGGACACCGGCAACGAGCTGTCCACCAAAGAGCAGAT
CAGCCGGAACAGCAAGGCCCTGGAAGAGAAATACGTGGCCGAACTGCAGCTGGAACGGCTGAAGAAAGAC
GGCGAAGTGCGGGGCAGCATCAACAGATTCAAGACCAGCGACTACGTGAAAGAAGCCAAACAGCTGCTGA
AGGTGCAGAAGGCCTACCACCAGCTGGACCAGAGCTTCATCGACACCTACATCGACCTGCTGGAAACCCG
GCGGACCTACTATGAGGGACCTGGCGAGGGCAGCCCCTTCGGCTGGAAGGACATCAAAGAATGGTACGAG
ATGCTGATGGGCCACTGCACCTACTTCCCCGAGGAACTGCGGAGCGTGAAGTACGCCTACAACGCCGACC
TGTACAACGCCCTGAACGACCTGAACAATCTCGTGATCACCAGGGACGAGAACGAGAAGCTGGAATATTA
CGAGAAGTTCCAGATCATC
