>Addgene plasmid #84040 | pX601-GFP | addgene partial sequence | sequence record 164138 | EGFP-N 5'-CGTCGCCGTCCAGCTCGACCAG-3'
GCTCCTCGCCCTTGCTCACCATTGGGCCAGGATTCTCCTCGACGTCACCACATGTTAGCAGGGATCCTCT
GCCCTCCTTTTTCTTTTTTGCCTGGCCGGCCTTTTTCGTGGCCGCCGGCCTTTTGCCCTTTTTGATGATC
TGAGGGTGCTTCTTAGATTTCACTTCATACAGGTTGCCCAGAATGTCTGTGCTGTACTTCTTAATGCTCT
GGGTCTTGGAGGCGATTGTCTTAATGATCCTGGGGGGCCTCTTGTCGTTCATGTTTTCCAGGTACTCGCG
GTAGGTGATGTCGATCATGTTCACTTCGATCCGGTTCAGCAGGTCGTTGTTCACGCCGATCACTCTATAC
AGCTCGCCGTTGATCTTGATCAGATCGTTGTTGTAGAAGGAGGCGATAAACTCGGCCTGGTTGCTGATCT
TCTTCAGCTTCTTAGCTTCCTCATAGCACTTGCTATTCACTTCGTAGTAGTTTTCTTTTTTGATCACATC
CAGATTCTTCACGGTCACGAACTTGTACACGCCATTGTCCAGGTACACGTCGAATCTGTAGGGCTTCAGG
GACAGCTTCACGACCTTGTTTCTGCTGTTGGGGTAGTCGTCGGTGATGTCCAGATGGGCGTTCAGTTTGT
TGCCGTAATACTTAATCTTCTTGATCACGGGGCCGTTGTCCTTTTTGGAGTACTTGGTCAGGTAGTTCCC
GGTTTCCTCGTAGTACTTGTACAGGGGATTCTTCTCGTCGCCGTACTGTTCCATAATCAGCTTCAGTTTC
TGGTAGGTCTGGGGGTCGTGGTGGTACATCAGCAGCTTTTCGGGGCTCTTGTTGATCAGCTTTTTCAGCT
TGTCATTGTCCTTGTCGTACAGGCCGTTCAGATTGTTCACGATCAGGGTGTTGCCCTTGTCGTCCTTCCG
GGTGGAGTACAGGGTGTCGTTAATCAGCTCTCTATTA
