>Addgene plasmid #84040 | pX601-GFP | addgene partial sequence | sequence record 165087 | LKO1_5 5'-GACTATCATATGCTTACCGT-3'
TTGGCTTTATATATCTTGTGGAAAGGACGAAACACCGGAGACCACGGCAGGTCTCAGTTTTAGTACTCTG
GAAACAGAATCTACTAAAACAAGGCAAAATGCCGTGTTTATCTCGTCAACTTGTTGGCGAGATTTTTGCG
GCCGCAGGAACCCCTAGTGATGGAGTTGGCCACTCCCTCTCTGCGCGCTC
